Addgene plasmid #161088: pDONR221-SLC15A5_STOP
Purpose: Gateway entry clone with codon-optimized ORF sequence for subcloning into custom expression vectors. Contains a STOP codon at the end of the codon-optimized ORF sequence.
Depositing lab: RESOLUTE Consortium & Giulio Superti-Furga. Depositing organization: CeMM Research Center for Molecular Medicine. Publication: The RESOLUTE consortium: unlocking SLC transporters for drug discovery. Superti-Furga G, Lackner D, Wiedmer T, Ingles-Prieto A, Barbosa B, Girardi E, Goldmann U, Gurtl B, Klavins K, Klimek C, Lindinger S, Lineiro-Retes E, Muller AC, Onstein S, Redinger G, Reil D, Sedlyarov V, Wolf G, Crawford M, Everley R, ... Steppan CM. Nat Rev Drug Discov. 2020 Jul;19(7):429-430. doi: 10.1038/d41573-020-00056-6. PubMed 32265506.
Backbone
  Vector backbone: pDONR221
  Backbone manufacturer: ThermoFisher Scientific
  Backbone size w/o insert (bp): 2550
  Vector type: Mammalian Expression
Growth in bacteria
  Bacterial resistance: Kanamycin, 50 μg/mL
  Growth temperature: 37°C
  Growth strain: NEB Stable
  Copy number: High Copy
Gene/Insert
  Gene/Insert name: SLC15A5
  Species: H. sapiens (human)
  Insert size (bp): 1740
  Entrez Gene: SLC15A5
  Cloning method: Gateway Cloning
  Sequencing primers: 5′ M13-fwd; 3′ M13-rev
Terms and licenses: Academic/Nonprofit Terms; Industry Terms
Depositor comments: This plasmid contains a STOP codon at the end of the codon-optimized ORF. For the version of this plasmid that does not contain a STOP codon, please see Addgene plasmid 131922 For more information on the full Resolute plasmid collection, please see www.addgene.org/depositor-collections/re-solute/. Please provide your feedback on this plasmid to the RESOLUTE consortium by filling out their RESOLUTE repository feedback form: https://forms.office.com/Pages/ResponsePage.aspx?id=0e05yklzmkS7rjFGQL4N7z4feCLQvEJAmVcOCM_u885UN1JJRko0Ukg4TVQwNTZLOUxPQVJWT1NHUCQlQCN0PWcu
How to cite: pDONR221-SLC15A5_STOP was a gift from RESOLUTE Consortium & Giulio Superti-Furga (Addgene plasmid # 161088 ; http://n2t.net/addgene:161088 ; RRID:Addgene_161088)
