[The description below was written by a language model from this plasmid's Addgene catalogue record and pLannotate feature annotations shown in this document.]
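Description:
pDONR221-SLC15A5_STOP is a Gateway entry clone built on the pDONR221 backbone, carrying a codon-optimized open reading frame for human SLC15A5, a solute carrier annotated as a proton oligopeptide cotransporter. The sequenced plasmid is 4,290 nt, consistent with a roughly 2.55 kb backbone plus a 1.74 kb insert. It is maintained in E. coli through a high-copy ColE1/pUC-type origin and selected with kanamycin via an aminoglycoside phosphotransferase gene (KanR). Although the catalogue lists the vector type as mammalian expression, the feature table shows no eukaryotic promoter or polyadenylation signal, so the plasmid itself serves as a shuttle for the ORF rather than as an expression construct.

The SLC15A5 coding sequence sits between attL1 and attL2 sites, the recombination sites acted on by LR Clonase. This allows the ORF to be transferred directionally, in a single recombination step, into any attR-containing destination vector that supplies the desired promoter, tags and selection markers. Because this version retains a stop codon at the end of the ORF, it suits destination vectors giving untagged or N-terminally tagged protein; a companion clone lacking the stop codon exists for C-terminal fusions. Other annotated elements are standard backbone features: rrnB T1 and T2 terminators upstream of the cassette that insulate it from read-through transcription, a T7 promoter adjacent to attL2 on the reverse strand, and short residual lacI and lacZα fragments with no evident function. M13 forward and reverse primer sites flank the insert for sequencing. The clone belongs to a consortium collection of SLC transporter ORFs intended for subcloning into custom expression vectors for transporter research and drug discovery.
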