Features (pLannotate 1.2.2; 10 found; start..end, strand, type, name):
      1..100     +  protein_bind   attL1: mutant version of attL; recombination site for the Gateway® LR reaction LR Clonase™
    106..1842    +  CDS            SLC15A5: S15A5_HUMAN - Experimental evidence at protein level: Swiss-Prot protein existence level 1. Proton oligopeptide cotransporter. From Homo sapiens (Human).
   1847..1946    -  protein_bind   attL2: mutant version of attL; recombination site for the Gateway® LR reaction LR Clonase™
   1964..1982    -  promoter       T7 promoter: promoter for bacteriophage T7 RNA polymerase
   2116..2925    +  CDS            KanR: aminoglycoside phosphotransferase; aph(3')-Ia; confers resistance to kanamycin in bacteria or G418 (Geneticin®) in eukaryotes
   3072..3660    +  rep_origin     ori: high-copy-number ColE1/pMB1/pBR322/pUC origin of replication
   3843..3935    +  CDS            lacI (fragment): lac repressor; lacI; The lac repressor binds to the lac operator to inhibit transcription in E. coli. This inhibition can be relieved by adding lactose or isopropyl-β-D-thiogalactopyranoside (IPTG).
   3990..4017    -  terminator     rrnB T2 terminator: transcription terminator T2 from the E. coli rrnB gene
   4149..4192    +  terminator     rrnB T1 terminator: Escherichia coli rrnB; transcription terminator T1 from the E. coli rrnB gene
   4239..4275    -  CDS            lacZα (fragment): LacZα fragment of β-galactosidase; lacZ fragment
>Addgene plasmid #161088 | pDONR221-SLC15A5_STOP | addgene full sequence | sequence record 352168 | Addgene NGS Result
CAAATAATGATTTTATTTTGACTGATAGTGACCTGTTCGTTGCAACACATTGATGAGCAATGCTTTTTTA
TAATGCCAACTTTGTACAAAAAAGCAGGCTCCACCATGAGCGTGACCGGCTTCACCATCACAGACGAGAA
GGTGCACCTGTACCACTCCATCGAGAAGGAGAAGACAGTGAGGCACATCGGCGATCTGTGCAGCTCCCAC
AGCGTGAAGAAGATCCAAGTGGGCATCTGCCTGCTGCTGGTGGAGCTGTGCGAGCGGTTCACCTTCTTCG
AGGTGGTGTGCAACATGATCCCTTTCTGTACAATCAAGCTGGGCTACCACAACTGCCAGGCCGCCATCCT
GAACCTGTGCTTTATCGGCACCTCCATCCTGACACCAGTGTTCGTGAGGTGGCTGACCGACGTGTACCTG
GGCCGCAATAAGCTGGTGTATATCTGTCTGTTCCTGCACTTTCTGGGAACAGCCCTGCTGAGCGTGGTGG
CATTTCCCCTGGAGGATTTCTACCTGGGCACCTATCACGCCGTGAACAATATCCCTAAGACAGAGCAGCA
CAGGCTGTTTTACGTGGCCCTGCTGACCATCTGCCTGGGAATCGGAGGCGTGCGCGCAATCGTGTGCCCC
CTGGGAGCCTTCGGCCTGCAGGAGTACGGAAGCCAGAAGACCATGTCCTTCTTTAACTGGTTTTATTGGC
TGATGAACCTGAATGCCACAATCGTGTTCCTGGGCATCTCTTACATCCAGCACAGCCAGGCATGGGCACT
GGTGCTGCTGATCCCATTCATGTCCATGCTGATGGCCGTGATCACCCTGCACATGATCTACTATAACCTG
ATCTATCAGTCCGAGAAGCGGTGCTCTCTGCTGACCGGAGTGGGCGTGCTGGTGTCTGCCCTGAAGACAT
GCCACCCCCAGTACTGTCACCTGGGCAGAGACGTGACCTCCCAGCTGGATCACGCCAAGGAGAAGAATGG
CGGCTGCTATTCTGAGCTGCACGTGGAGGACACCACATTCTTTCTGACCCTGCTGCCACTGTTCATCTTT
CAGCTGCTGTACCGGATGTGCATCATGCAGATCCCCTCTGGCTACTATCTGCAGACAATGAACAGCAATC
TGAACCTGGATGGCTTCCTGCTGCCCATCGCCGTGATGAACGCCATCTCTAGCCTGCCACTGCTGATCCT
GGCCCCCTTTCTGGAGTATTTCAGCACCTGCCTGTTTCCTTCCAAGCGGGTGGGCTCTTTCCTGAGCACA
TGTATCATCGCCGGCAATCTGTTTGCCGCCCTGTCTGTGATGATCGCCGGCTTCTTTGAGATCCACAGAA
AGCACTTCCCAGCAGTGGAGCAGCCTCTGAGCGGCAAGGTGCTGACCGTGTCCTCTATGCCTTGCTTTTA
CCTGATCCTGCAGTATGTGCTGCTGGGCGTGGCCGAGACACTGGTGAACCCTGCCCTGTCCGTGATCTCT
TACCGGTTTGTGCCATCTAATGTGAGAGGCACCAGCATGAACTTCCTGACACTGTTCAATGGCTTTGGCT
GTTTCACCGGCGCCCTGCTGGTGAAGCTGGTGTATCTGATCTCCGACGGCAACTGGTTCCCAAATACCCT
GAACAAGGGCAATCTGGAGAGCTTCTTTTTCTTTCTGGCCTCCCTGACACTGCTGAATGTGCTGGGCTTT
TGCAGCGTGTCCCAGCGGTACTGTAATCTGAACCACTTCAACGCCCAGAATATCAGAGGCAGCAACCTGG
AGGAGACCCTGCTGCTGCACGAGAAGTCCCTGAAGTTTTATGGCTCTATCCAGGAGTTCAGCTCCTCTAT
CGATCTGTGGGAGACAGCCCTGTAAGACCCAGCTTTCTTGTACAAAGTTGGCATTATAAGAAAGCATTGC
TTATCAATTTGTTGCAACGAACAGGTCACTATCAGTCAAAATAAAATCATTATTTGCCATCCAGCTGATA
TCCCCTATAGTGAGTCGTATTACATGGTCATAGCTGTTTCCTGGCAGCTCTGGCCCGTGTCTCAAAATCT
CTGATGTTACATTGCACAAGATAAAAATATATCATCATGAACAATAAAACTGTCTGCTTACATAAACAGT
AATACAAGGGGTGTTATGAGCCATATTCAACGGGAAACGTCGAGGCCGCGATTAAATTCCAACATGGATG
CTGATTTATATGGGTATAAATGGGCTCGCGATAATGTCGGGCAATCAGGTGCGACAATCTATCGCTTGTA
TGGGAAGCCCGATGCGCCAGAGTTGTTTCTGAAACATGGCAAAGGTAGCGTTGCCAATGATGTTACAGAT
GAGATGGTCAGACTAAACTGGCTGACGGAATTTATGCCTCTTCCGACCATCAAGCATTTTATCCGTACTC
CTGATGATGCATGGTTACTCACCACTGCGATCCCCGGAAAAACAGCATTCCAGGTATTAGAAGAATATCC
TGATTCAGGTGAAAATATTGTTGATGCGCTGGCAGTGTTCCTGCGCCGGTTGCATTCGATTCCTGTTTGT
AATTGTCCTTTTAACAGCGATCGCGTATTTCGTCTCGCTCAGGCGCAATCACGAATGAATAACGGTTTGG
TTGATGCGAGTGATTTTGATGACGAGCGTAATGGCTGGCCTGTTGAACAAGTCTGGAAAGAAATGCATAA
ACTTTTGCCATTCTCACCGGATTCAGTCGTCACTCATGGTGATTTCTCACTTGATAACCTTATTTTTGAC
GAGGGGAAATTAATAGGTTGTATTGATGTTGGACGAGTCGGAATCGCAGACCGATACCAGGATCTTGCCA
TCCTATGGAACTGCCTCGGTGAGTTTTCTCCTTCATTACAGAAACGGCTTTTTCAAAAATATGGTATTGA
TAATCCTGATATGAATAAATTGCAGTTTCATTTGATGCTCGATGAGTTTTTCTAATCAGAATTGGTTAAT
TGGTTGTAACACTGGCAGAGCATTACGCTGACTTGACGGGACGGCGCAAGCTCATGACCAAAATCCCTTA
ACGTGAGTTACGCGTCGTTCCACTGAGCGTCAGACCCCGTAGAAAAGATCAAAGGATCTTCTTGAGATCC
TTTTTTTCTGCGCGTAATCTGCTGCTTGCAAACAAAAAAACCACCGCTACCAGCGGTGGTTTGTTTGCCG
GATCAAGAGCTACCAACTCTTTTTCCGAAGGTAACTGGCTTCAGCAGAGCGCAGATACCAAATACTGTTC
TTCTAGTGTAGCCGTAGTTAGGCCACCACTTCAAGAACTCTGTAGCACCGCCTACATACCTCGCTCTGCT
AATCCTGTTACCAGTGGCTGCTGCCAGTGGCGATAAGTCGTGTCTTACCGGGTTGGACTCAAGACGATAG
TTACCGGATAAGGCGCAGCGGTCGGGCTGAACGGGGGGTTCGTGCACACAGCCCAGCTTGGAGCGAACGA
CCTACACCGAACTGAGATACCTACAGCGTGAGCTATGAGAAAGCGCCACGCTTCCCGAAGGGAGAAAGGC
GGACAGGTATCCGGTAAGCGGCAGGGTCGGAACAGGAGAGCGCACGAGGGAGCTTCCAGGGGGAAACGCC
TGGTATCTTTATAGTCCTGTCGGGTTTCGCCACCTCTGACTTGAGCGTCGATTTTTGTGATGCTCGTCAG
GGGGGCGGAGCCTATGGAAAAACGCCAGCAACGCGGCCTTTTTACGGTTCCTGGCCTTTTGCTGGCCTTT
TGCTCACATGTTCTTTCCTGCGTTATCCCCTGATTCTGTGGATAACCGTATTACCGCCTTTGAGTGAGCT
GATACCGCTCGCCGCAGCCGAACGACCGAGCGCAGCGAGTCAGTGAGCGAGGAAGCGGAAGAGCGCCCAA
TACGCAAACCGCCTCTCCCCGCGCGTTGGCCGATTCATTAATGCAGCTGGCACGACAGGTTTCCCGACTG
GAAAGCGGGCAGTGAGCGCAACGCAATTAATACGCGTACCGCTAGCCAGGAAGAGTTTGTAGAAACGCAA
AAAGGCCATCCGTCAGGATGGCCTTCTGCTTAGTTTGATGCCTGGCAGTTTATGGCGGGCGTCCTGCCCG
CCACCCTCCGGGCCGTTGCTTCACAACGTTCAAATCCGCTCCCGGCGGATTTGTCCTACTCAGGAGAGCG
TTCACCGACAAACAACAGATAAAACGAAAGGCCCAGTCTTCCGACTGAGCCTTTCGTTTTATTTGATGCC
TGGCAGTTCCCTACTCTCGCGTTAACGCTAGCATGGATGTTTTCCCAGTCACGACGTTGTAAAACGACGG
CCAGTCTTAAGCTCGGGCCC
