>Addgene plasmid #161088 | pDONR221-SLC15A5_STOP | depositor partial sequence | sequence record 312111 | Codon-optimized ORF of SLC15A5
ATGAGCGTGACCGGCTTCACCATCACAGACGAGAAGGTGCACCTGTACCACTCCATCGAGAAGGAGAAGA
CAGTGAGGCACATCGGCGATCTGTGCAGCTCCCACAGCGTGAAGAAGATCCAAGTGGGCATCTGCCTGCT
GCTGGTGGAGCTGTGCGAGCGGTTCACCTTCTTCGAGGTGGTGTGCAACATGATCCCTTTCTGTACAATC
AAGCTGGGCTACCACAACTGCCAGGCCGCCATCCTGAACCTGTGCTTTATCGGCACCTCCATCCTGACAC
CAGTGTTCGTGAGGTGGCTGACCGACGTGTACCTGGGCCGCAATAAGCTGGTGTATATCTGTCTGTTCCT
GCACTTTCTGGGAACAGCCCTGCTGAGCGTGGTGGCATTTCCCCTGGAGGATTTCTACCTGGGCACCTAT
CACGCCGTGAACAATATCCCTAAGACAGAGCAGCACAGGCTGTTTTACGTGGCCCTGCTGACCATCTGCC
TGGGAATCGGAGGCGTGCGCGCAATCGTGTGCCCCCTGGGAGCCTTCGGCCTGCAGGAGTACGGAAGCCA
GAAGACCATGTCCTTCTTTAACTGGTTTTATTGGCTGATGAACCTGAATGCCACAATCGTGTTCCTGGGC
ATCTCTTACATCCAGCACAGCCAGGCATGGGCACTGGTGCTGCTGATCCCATTCATGTCCATGCTGATGG
CCGTGATCACCCTGCACATGATCTACTATAACCTGATCTATCAGTCCGAGAAGCGGTGCTCTCTGCTGAC
CGGAGTGGGCGTGCTGGTGTCTGCCCTGAAGACATGCCACCCCCAGTACTGTCACCTGGGCAGAGACGTG
ACCTCCCAGCTGGATCACGCCAAGGAGAAGAATGGCGGCTGCTATTCTGAGCTGCACGTGGAGGACACCA
CATTCTTTCTGACCCTGCTGCCACTGTTCATCTTTCAGCTGCTGTACCGGATGTGCATCATGCAGATCCC
CTCTGGCTACTATCTGCAGACAATGAACAGCAATCTGAACCTGGATGGCTTCCTGCTGCCCATCGCCGTG
ATGAACGCCATCTCTAGCCTGCCACTGCTGATCCTGGCCCCCTTTCTGGAGTATTTCAGCACCTGCCTGT
TTCCTTCCAAGCGGGTGGGCTCTTTCCTGAGCACATGTATCATCGCCGGCAATCTGTTTGCCGCCCTGTC
TGTGATGATCGCCGGCTTCTTTGAGATCCACAGAAAGCACTTCCCAGCAGTGGAGCAGCCTCTGAGCGGC
AAGGTGCTGACCGTGTCCTCTATGCCTTGCTTTTACCTGATCCTGCAGTATGTGCTGCTGGGCGTGGCCG
AGACACTGGTGAACCCTGCCCTGTCCGTGATCTCTTACCGGTTTGTGCCATCTAATGTGAGAGGCACCAG
CATGAACTTCCTGACACTGTTCAATGGCTTTGGCTGTTTCACCGGCGCCCTGCTGGTGAAGCTGGTGTAT
CTGATCTCCGACGGCAACTGGTTCCCAAATACCCTGAACAAGGGCAATCTGGAGAGCTTCTTTTTCTTTC
TGGCCTCCCTGACACTGCTGAATGTGCTGGGCTTTTGCAGCGTGTCCCAGCGGTACTGTAATCTGAACCA
CTTCAACGCCCAGAATATCAGAGGCAGCAACCTGGAGGAGACCCTGCTGCTGCACGAGAAGTCCCTGAAG
TTTTATGGCTCTATCCAGGAGTTCAGCTCCTCTATCGATCTGTGGGAGACAGCCCTGTAA
